Addgene plasmid #32055: pMLBAD
Purpose: (Empty Backbone) Vector optimized for inducible gene expression in Burkholderia
Depositing lab: Miguel Valvano. Depositing organization: University of Western Ontario. Publication: Construction and evaluation of plasmid vectors optimized for constitutive and regulated gene expression in Burkholderia cepacia complex isolates. Lefebre MD, Valvano MA. Appl Environ Microbiol. 2002 Dec;68(12):5956-64. 10.1128/AEM.68.12.5956-5964.2002 PubMed 12450816.
Backbone
  Vector backbone: p6000
  Vector type: Bacterial Expression
  Promoter: Pbad
Growth in bacteria
  Bacterial resistance: Trimethoprim, 50 μg/mL
  Growth temperature: 37°C
  Growth strain: DH5alpha
  Copy number: Low Copy
Gene/Insert
  Cloning method: Restriction Enzyme
  Sequencing primers: 5′ pBAD Forward; 3′ pBAD Reverse
Terms and licenses: Academic/Nonprofit Terms; Industry Terms: Not Available to Industry
How to cite: pMLBAD was a gift from Miguel Valvano (Addgene plasmid # 32055 ; http://n2t.net/addgene:32055 ; RRID:Addgene_32055)
