[The description below was written by a language model from this plasmid's Addgene catalogue record and pLannotate feature annotations shown in this document.]
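Description:
pMLBAD is an empty bacterial expression backbone of about 6.8 kb, built on the vector p6000 and designed for arabinose-inducible gene expression in Burkholderia, in particular Burkholderia cepacia complex isolates. It replicates through the broad-host-range pBBR1 system: the pBBR1 oriV together with its cognate Rep protein gene allows maintenance both in E. coli cloning strains and in non-enteric Gram-negative hosts. It is recorded as low copy. Selection is by trimethoprim, conferred by a dihydrofolate reductase gene (dhfrIIb type, from plasmid R388) that lies downstream of a class 1 integron Pc promoter and an attI/leader region.

The expression module is the standard pBAD arrangement. The araC regulator is transcribed divergently from the araBAD promoter, so that transcription of a cloned gene is kept low without L-arabinose and switched on when the sugar is added. Downstream of the promoter is a fragment of the pUC18/19 multiple cloning site for restriction-enzyme insertion of a gene of interest. This is followed by a 5S rRNA segment and the rrnB T1 and T2 terminators, which stop read-through into the backbone. No insert, tag or reporter is present.

The annotation also detects truncated pieces of kanamycin, chloramphenicol and tetracycline resistance genes, a cat promoter, and a Tn903 transposition protein fragment. These appear to be non-functional remnants of the vector's construction history rather than usable markers. The two sequence records, one from the depositor and one from repository sequencing, differ by a single nucleotide in length and in their start coordinate, but show the same features in the same order.
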