Features (pLannotate 1.2.2; 18 found; start..end, strand, type, name):
     55..83      +  promoter       Pc promoter: intI1 (promoter lies within the coding sequence); class 1 integron promoter
    260..337     +  ncRNA          AAC AAD leader: Accession: RF02912 - putative aminoglycoside riboswitch / attI site
    410..646     +  CDS            TpR: E. coli plasmid-associated dihydrofolate reductase; dhfrIIb from plasmid R388; confers resistance to trimethoprim
    664..751     -  CDS            TcR (fragment): tetracycline efflux protein; tet; confers resistance to tetracycline
    761..779     +  promoter       tet promoter (fragment): E. coli promoter for tetracycline efflux protein gene
    869..1747    -  CDS            araC: L-arabinose regulatory protein; araC
   1774..2058    +  promoter       araBAD promoter: araBAD; promoter of the L-arabinose operon of E. coli; the araC regulatory gene is transcribed in the opposite direction (Guzman et al., 1995)
   2095..2139    +  misc_feature   MCS (fragment): pUC18/19 multiple cloning site
   2223..2338    +  ncRNA          5S rRNA: Accession: RF00001 - 5S ribosomal RNA
   2342..2428    +  terminator     rrnB T1 terminator: Escherichia coli rrnB; transcription terminator T1 from the E. coli rrnB gene
   2520..2547    +  terminator     rrnB T2 terminator: transcription terminator T2 from the E. coli rrnB gene
   2715..2861    -  CDS            TRA2_ECOLX (fragment): Protein predicted: Swiss-Prot protein existence level 4. Required for transposition of transposon Tn903. From Escherichia coli.
   3002..3267    -  CDS            KanR (fragment): aminoglycoside phosphotransferase; aph(3')-Ia; confers resistance to kanamycin
   3267..3401    -  CDS            CmR (fragment): chloramphenicol acetyltransferase; cat; confers resistance to chloramphenicol
   3402..3504    -  promoter       cat promoter: promoter of the E. coli cat gene encoding chloramphenicol acetyltransferase
   4897..5666    +  rep_origin     pBBR1 oriV: replication origin of the broad-host-range plasmid pBBR1 from Bordetella bronchiseptica; requires the pBBR1 Rep protein for replication
   5667..6329    +  CDS            pBBR1 Rep: replication protein for the broad-host-range plasmid pBBR1 from Bordetella bronchiseptica
   6390..6459    +  CDS            TcR (fragment): tetracycline efflux protein; tet; confers resistance to tetracycline
>Addgene plasmid #32055 | pMLBAD | depositor full sequence | sequence record 36186 | pMLBAD sequence 6775 bps
TCTACGGGGTCTGACGCTCAGTGGAACGAAATCGATGAGCTCGCACGAACCCAGTTGACATAAGCCTGTT
CGGTTCGTAAACTGTAATGCAAGTAGCGTATGCGCTCACGCAACTGGTCCAGAACCTTGACCGAACGCAG
CGGTGGTAACGGCGCAGTGGCGGTTTTCATGGCTTGTTATGACTGTTTTTTTGTACAGTCTAGCCTCGGG
CATCCAAGCTAGCTAAGCGCGTTACGCCGTGGGTCGATGTTTGATGTTATGGAACAGCAACGATGTTACG
CAGCAGGGTAGTCGCCCTAAAACAAAGTTAGGCAGCCGTTGTGCTGGTGCTTTCTAGTAGTTGTTGTGGG
GTAGGCAGTCAGAGCTCGATTTGCTTGTCGCCATAATAGATTCACAAGAAGGATTCGACATGGGTCAAAG
TAGCGATGAAGCCAACGCTCCCGTTGCAGGGCAGTTTGCGCTTCCCCTGAGTGCCACCTTTGGCTTAGGG
GATCGCGTACGCAAGAAATCTGGTGCCGCTTGGCAGGGTCAAGTCGTCGGTTGGTATTGCACAAAACTCA
CTCCTGAAGGCTATGCGGTCGAGTCCGAATCCCACCCAGGCTCAGTGCAAATTTATCCTGTGGCTGCACT
TGAACGTGTGGCCTAAGCGATATCTTAGGATCTCCCATCGGTGATGTCGGCGATATAGGCGCCAGCAACC
GCACCTGTGGCGCCGGTGATGCCGGCCACGATGCGTCCGGCGTAGAGGATCTGCTCATGTTTGACAGCTT
ATCATCGATGCATAATGTGCCTGTCAAATGGACGAAGCAGGGATTCTGCAAACCCTATGCTACTCCGTCA
AGCCGTCAATTGTCTGATTCGTTACCAATTATGACAACTTGACGGCTACATCATTCACTTTTTCTTCACA
ACCGGCACGGAACTCGCTCGGGCTGGCCCCGGTGCATTTTTTAAATACCCGCGAGAAATAGAGTTGATCG
TCAAAACCAACATTGCGACCGACGGTGGCGATAGGCATCCGGGTGGTGCTCAAAAGCAGCTTCGCCTGGC
TGATACGTTGGTCCTCGCGCCAGCTTAAGACGCTAATCCCTAACTGCTGGCGGAAAAGATGTGACAGACG
CGACGGCGACAAGCAAACATGCTGTGCGACGCTGGCGATATCAAAATTGCTGTCTGCCAGGTGATCGCTG
ATGTACTGACAAGCCTCGCGTACCCGATTATCCATCGGTGGATGGAGCGACTCGTTAATCGCTTCCATGC
GCCGCAGTAACAATTGCTCAAGCAGATTTATCGCCAGCAGCTCCGAATAGCGCCCTTCCCCTTGCCCGGC
GTTAATGATTTGCCCAAACAGGTCGCTGAAATGCGGCTGGTGCGCTTCATCCGGGCGAAAGAACCCCGTA
TTGGCAAATATTGACGGCCAGTTAAGCCATTCATGCCAGTAGGCGCGCGGACGAAAGTAAACCCACTGGT
GATACCATTCGCGAGCCTCCGGATGACGACCGTAGTGATGAATCTCTCCTGGCGGGAACAGCAAAATATC
ACCCGGTCGGCAAACAAATTCTCGTCCCTGATTTTTCACCACCCCCTGACCGCGAATGGTGAGATTGAGA
ATATAACCTTTCATTCCCAGCGGTCGGTCGATAAAAAAATCGAGATAACCGTTGGCCTCAATCGGCGTTA
AACCCGCCACCAGATGGGCATTAAACGAGTATCCCGGCAGCAGGGGATCATTTTGCGCTTCAGCCATACT
TTTCATACTCCCGCCATTCAGAGAAGAAACCAATTGTCCATATTGCATCAGACATTGCCGTCACTGCGTC
TTTTACTGGCTCTTCTCGCTAACCAAACCGGTAACCCCGCTTATTAAAAGCATTCTGTAACAAAGCGGGA
CCAAAGCCATGACAAAAACGCGTAACAAAAGTGTCTATAATCACGGCAGAAAAGTCCACATTGATTATTT
GCACGGCGTCACACTTTGCTATGCCATAGCATTTTTATCCATAAGATTAGCGGATCCTACCTGACGCTTT
TTATCGCAACTCTCTACTGTTTCTCCATACCCGTTTTTTTGGGCTAGCAGGAGGAATTCACCATGGTACC
CGGGGATCCTCTAGAGTCGACCTGCAGGCATGCAAGCTTGGCTGTTTTGGCGGATGAGAGAAGATTTTCA
GCCTGATACAGATTAAATCAGAACGCAGAAGCGGTCTGATAAAACAGAATTTGCCTGGCGGCAGTAGCGC
GGTGGTCCCACCTGACCCCATGCCGAACTCAGAAGTGAAACGCCGTAGCGCCGATGGTAGTGTGGGGTCT
CCCCATGCGAGAGTAGGGAACTGCCAGGCATCAAATAAAACGAAAGGCTCAGTCGAAAGACTGGGCCTTT
CGTTTTATCTGTTGTTTGTCGGTGAACGCTCTCCTGAGTAGGACAAATCCGCCGGGAGCGGATTTGAACG
TTGCGAAGCAACGGCCCGGAGGGTGGCGGGCAGGACGCCCGCCATAAACTGCCAGGCATCAAATTAAGCA
GAAGGCCATCCTGACGGATGGCCTTTTTGCGTTTCTACAAACTCTTCCACTCACTACAGCAGAGCCATTT
AAACAACATCCCCTCCCCCTTTCCACCGCGTCAGACGCCCGTAGCAGCCCGCTACGGGCTTTTTCATGCC
CTGCCCTAGCGTCCAAGCCTCACGGCCGCGCTCGGCCTCTCTGGCGGCCTTCTGGCGCTGAGGTCTGCCT
CGTGAAGAAGGTGTTGCTGACTCATACCAGGCCTGAATCGCCCCATCATCCAGCCAGAAAGTGAGGGAGC
CACGGTTGATGAGAGCTTTGTTGTAGGTGGACCAGTTGGTGATTTTGAACTTTTGCTTTGCCACGGAACG
GTCTGCGTTGTCGGGAAGATGCGTGATCTGATCCTTCAACTCAGCAAAAGTTCGATTTATTCAACAAAGC
CGCCGTCCCGTCAAGTCAGCGTAATGCTCTGCCAGTGTTACAACCAATTAACCAATTCTGATTAGAAAAA
CTCATCGAGCATCAAATGAAACTGCAATTTATTCATATCAGGATTATCAATACCATATTTTTGAAAAAGC
CGTTTCTGTAATGAAGGAGAAAACTCACCGAGGCAGTTCCATAGGATGGCAAGATCCTGGTATCGGTCTG
CGATTCCGACTCGTCCAACATCAATACAACCTATTAATTTCCCCTCGTCAAAAATAAGGTTATCAAGCGA
GAAATCACCATGAGTGACGACTGAATCCGGTGAGAATGGCAAAAGCTAAAAAGGCCGTAATATCCAGCTG
AACGGTCTGGTTATAGGTACATTGAGCAACTGACTGAAATGCCTCAAAATGTTCTTTACGATGCCATTGG
GATATATCAACGGTGGTATATCCAGTGATTTTTTTCTCCATTTTAGCTTCCTTAGCTCCTGAAAATCTCG
ATAACTCAAAAAATACGCCCGGTAGTGATCTTATTTCATTATGGTGAAAGTTGGAACCTCTTACGTGCCG
ATCAACGTCTCATTTTCGCCAAAAGTTGGCCCAGGGCTTCCCGGTATCAACAGGGACACCAGGATTTATT
TATTCTGCGAAGTGATCTTCCGTCACAGGTATTTATTCGAAGACGAAAGGGCCTCGTGATACGCCTATTT
TTATAGGTTAATGTCATGATAATAATGGTTTCTTAGACGTCAGGTGGCACTTTTCGGGGAAATGTGCGCG
CCCGCGTTCCTGCTGGCGCTGGGCCTGTTTCTGGCGCTGGACTTCCCGCTGTTCCGTCAGCAGCTTTTCG
CCCACGGCCTTGATGATCGCGGCGGCCTTGGCCTGCATATCCCGATTCAACGGCCCCAGGGCGTCCAGAA
CGGGCTTCAGGCGCTCCCGAAGGTCTCGGGCCGTCTCTTGGGCTTGATCGGCCTTCTTGCGCATCTCACG
CGCTCCTGCGGCGGCCTGTAGGGCAGGCTCATACCCCTGCCGAACCGCTTTTGTCAGCCGGTCGGCCACG
GCTTCCGGCGTCTCAACGCGCTTTGAGATTCCCAGCTTTTCGGCCAATCCCTGCGGTGCATAGGCGCGTG
GCTCGACCGCTTGCGGGCTGATGGTGACGTGGCCCACTGGTGGCCGCTCCAGGGCCTCGTAGAACGCCTG
AATGCGCGTGTGACGTGCCTTGCTGCCCTCGATGCCCCGTTGCAGCCCTAGATCGGCCACAGCGGCCGCA
AACGTGGTCTGGTCGCGGGTCATCTGCGCTTTGTTGCCGATGAACTCCTTGGCCGACAGCCTGCCGTCCT
GCGTCAGCGGCACCACGAACGCGGTCATGTGCGGGCTGGTTTCGTCACGGTGGATGCTGGCCGTCACGAT
GCGATCCGCCCCGTACTTGTCCGCCAGCCACTTGTGCGCCTTCTCGAAGAACGCCGCCTGCTGTTCTTGG
CTGGCCGACTTCCACCATTCCGGGCTGGCCGTCATGACGTACTCGACCGCCAACACAGCGTCCTTGCGCC
GCTTCTCTGGCAGCAACTCGCGCAGTCGGCCCATCGCTTCATCGGTGCTGCTGGCCGCCCAGTGCTCGTT
CTCTGGCGTCCTGCTGGCGTCAGCGTTGGGCGTCTCGCGCTCGCGGTAGGCGTGCTTGAGACTGGCCGCC
ACGTTGCCCATTTTCGCCAGCTTCTTGCATCGCATGATCGCGTATGCCGCCATGCCTGCCCCTCCCTTTT
GGTGTCCAACCGGCTCGACGGGGGCAGCGCAAGGCGGTGCCTCCGGCGGGCCACTCAATGCTTGAGTATA
CTCACTAGACTTTGCTTCGCAAAGTCGTGACCGCCTACGGCGGCTGCGGCGCCCTACGGGCTTGCTCTCC
GGGCTTCGCCCTGCGCGGTCGCTGCGCTCCCTTGCCAGCCCGTGGATATGTGGACGATGGCCGCGAGCGG
CCACCGGCTGGCTCGCTTCGCTCGGCCCGTGGACAACCCTGCTGGACAAGCTGATGGACAGGCTGCGCCT
GCCCACGAGCTTGACCACAGGGATTGCCCACCGGCTACCCAGCCTTCGACCACATACCCACCGGCTCCAA
CTGCGCGGCCTGCGGCCTTGCCCCATCAATTTTTTTAATTTTCTCTGGGGAAAAGCCTCCGGCCTGCGGC
CTGCGCGCTTCGCTTGCCGGTTGGACACCAAGTGGAAGGCGGGTCAAGGCTCGCGCAGCGACCGCGCAGC
GGCTTGGCCTTGACGCGCCTGGAACGACCCAAGCCTATGCGAGTGGGGGCAGTCGAAGGCGAAGCCCGCC
CGCCTGCCCCCCGAGCCTCACGGCGGCGAGTGCGGGGGTTCCAAGGGGGCAGCGCCACCTTGGGCAAGGC
CGAAGGCCGCGCAGTCGATCAACAAGCCCCGGAGGGGCCACTTTTTGCCGGAGGGGGAGCCGCGCCGAAG
GCGTGGGGGAACCCCGCAGGGGTGCCCTTCTTTGGGCACCAAAGAACTAGATATAGGGCGAAATGCGAAA
GACTTAAAAATCAACAACTTAAAAAAGGGGGGTACGCAACAGCTCATTGCGGCACCCCCCGCAATAGCTC
ATTGCGTAGGTTAAAGAAAATCTGTAATTGACTGCCACTTTTACGCAACGCATAATTGTTGTCGCGCTGC
CGAAAAGTTGCAGCTGATTGCGCATGGTGCCGCAACCGTGCGGCACCCTACCGCATGGAGATAAGCATGG
CCACGCAGTCCAGAGAAATCGGCATTCAAGCCAAGAACAAGCCCGGTCACTGGGTGCAAACGGAACGCAA
AGCGCATGAGGCGTGGGCCGGGCTTATTGCGAGGAAACCCACGGCGGCAATGCTGCTGCATCACCTCGTG
GCGCAGATGGGCCACCAGAACGCCGTGGTGGTCAGCCAGAAGACACTTTCCAAGCTCATCGGACGTTCTT
TGCGGACGGTCCAATACGCAGTCAAGGACTTGGTGGCCGAGCGCTGGATCTCCGTCGTGAAGCTCAACGG
CCCCGGCACCGTGTCGGCCTACGTGGTCAATGACCGCGTGGCGTGGGGCCAGCCCCGCGACCAGTTGCGC
CTGTCGGTGTTCAGTGCCGCCGTGGTGGTTGATCACGACGACCAGGACGAATCGCTGTTGGGGCATGGCG
ACCTGCGCCGCATCCCGACCCTGTATCCGGGCGAGCAGCAACTACCGACCGGCCCCGGCGAGGAGCCGCC
CAGCCAGCCCGGCATTCCGGGCATGGAACCAGACCTGCCAGCCTTGACCGAAACGGAGGAATGGGAACGG
CGCGGGCAGCAGCGCCTGCCGATGCCCGATGAGCCGTGTTTTCTGGACGATGGCGAGCCGTTGGAGCCGC
CGACACGGGTCACGCTGCCGCGCCGGTAGCACTTGGGTTGCGCAGCAACCCGTAAGTGCGCTGTTCCAGA
CTATCGGCTGTAGCCGCCTCGCCGCCCTATACCTTGTCTGCCTCCCCGCGTTGCGTCGCGGTGCATGGAG
CCGGGCCACCTCGACCTGAATGGAAGCCGGCGGCACCTCGCTAACGGATTCACCGTTTTTATCAGGCTCT
GGGAGGCAGAATAAATGATCATATCGTCAATTATTACCTCCACGGGGAGAGCCTGAGCAAACTGGCCTCA
GGCATTTGAGAAGCACACGGTCACACTGCTTCCGGTAGTCAATAAACCGGTAAACCAGCAATAGACATAA
GCGGCTATTTAACGACCCTGCCCTGAACCGACGACCGGGTCGAATTTGCTTTCGAATTTCTGCCATTCAT
CCGCTTATTATCACTTATTCAGGCGTAGCACCAGGCGTTTAAGTCGACCAATAAC
