Features (pLannotate 1.2.2; 18 found; start..end, strand, type, name):
      1..285     +  promoter       araBAD promoter: araBAD; promoter of the L-arabinose operon of E. coli; the araC regulatory gene is transcribed in the opposite direction (Guzman et al., 1995)
    322..366     +  misc_feature   MCS (fragment): pUC18/19 multiple cloning site
    450..565     +  ncRNA          5S rRNA: Accession: RF00001 - 5S ribosomal RNA
    569..655     +  terminator     rrnB T1 terminator: Escherichia coli rrnB; transcription terminator T1 from the E. coli rrnB gene
    747..774     +  terminator     rrnB T2 terminator: transcription terminator T2 from the E. coli rrnB gene
    941..1087    -  CDS            TRA2_ECOLX (fragment): Protein predicted: Swiss-Prot protein existence level 4. Required for transposition of transposon Tn903. From Escherichia coli.
   1228..1493    -  CDS            KanR (fragment): aminoglycoside phosphotransferase; aph(3')-Ia; confers resistance to kanamycin
   1493..1627    -  CDS            CmR (fragment): chloramphenicol acetyltransferase; cat; confers resistance to chloramphenicol
   1628..1730    -  promoter       cat promoter: promoter of the E. coli cat gene encoding chloramphenicol acetyltransferase
   3123..3894    +  rep_origin     pBBR1 oriV: replication origin of the broad-host-range plasmid pBBR1 from Bordetella bronchiseptica; requires the pBBR1 Rep protein for replication
   3895..4557    +  CDS            pBBR1 Rep: replication protein for the broad-host-range plasmid pBBR1 from Bordetella bronchiseptica
   4618..4687    +  CDS            TcR (fragment): tetracycline efflux protein; tet; confers resistance to tetracycline
   5057..5085    +  promoter       Pc promoter: intI1 (promoter lies within the coding sequence); class 1 integron promoter
   5261..5327    +  ncRNA          AAC AAD leader (fragment): Accession: RF02912 - putative aminoglycoside riboswitch / attI site
   5411..5647    +  CDS            TpR: E. coli plasmid-associated dihydrofolate reductase; dhfrIIb from plasmid R388; confers resistance to trimethoprim
   5665..5752    -  CDS            TcR (fragment): tetracycline efflux protein; tet; confers resistance to tetracycline
   5762..5780    +  promoter       tet promoter (fragment): E. coli promoter for tetracycline efflux protein gene
   5870..6748    -  CDS            araC: L-arabinose regulatory protein; araC
>Addgene plasmid #32055 | pMLBAD | addgene full sequence | sequence record 224240 | Addgene NGS Result
AAGAAACCAATTGTCCATATTGCATCAGACATTGCCGTCACTGCGTCTTTTACTGGCTCTTCTCGCTAAC
CAAACCGGTAACCCCGCTTATTAAAAGCATTCTGTAACAAAGCGGGACCAAAGCCATGACAAAAACGCGT
AACAAAAGTGTCTATAATCACGGCAGAAAAGTCCACATTGATTATTTGCACGGCGTCACACTTTGCTATG
CCATAGCATTTTTATCCATAAGATTAGCGGATCCTACCTGACGCTTTTTATCGCAACTCTCTACTGTTTC
TCCATACCCGTTTTTTTGGGCTAGCAGGAGGAATTCACCATGGTACCCGGGGATCCTCTAGAGTCGACCT
GCAGGCATGCAAGCTTGGCTGTTTTGGCGGATGAGAGAAGATTTTCAGCCTGATACAGATTAAATCAGAA
CGCAGAAGCGGTCTGATAAAACAGAATTTGCCTGGCGGCAGTAGCGCGGTGGTCCCACCTGACCCCATGC
CGAACTCAGAAGTGAAACGCCGTAGCGCCGATGGTAGTGTGGGGTCTCCCCATGCGAGAGTAGGGAACTG
CCAGGCATCAAATAAAACGAAAGGCTCAGTCGAAAGACTGGGCCTTTCGTTTTATCTGTTGTTTGTCGGT
GAACGCTCTCCTGAGTAGGACAAATCCGCCGGGAGCGGATTTGAACGTTGCGAAGCAACGGCCCGGAGGG
TGGCGGGCAGGACGCCCGCCATAAACTGCCAGGCATCAAATTAAGCAGAAGGCCATCCTGACGGATGGCC
TTTTTGCGTTTCTACAAACTCTTCCACTCACTACACAGAGCCATTTAAACAACATCCCCTCCCCCTTTCC
ACCGCGTCAGACGCCCGTAGCAGCCCGCTACGGGCTTTTTCATGCCCTGCCCTAGCGTCCAAGCCTCACG
GCCGCGCTCGGCCTCTCTGGCGGCCTTCTGGCGCTGAGGTCTGCCTCGTGAAGAAGGTGTTGCTGACTCA
TACCAGGCCTGAATCGCCCCATCATCCAGCCAGAAAGTGAGGGAGCCACGGTTGATGAGAGCTTTGTTGT
AGGTGGACCAGTTGGTGATTTTGAACTTTTGCTTTGCCACGGAACGGTCTGCGTTGTCGGGAAGATGCGT
GATCTGATCCTTCAACTCAGCAAAAGTTCGATTTATTCAACAAAGCCGCCGTCCCGTCAAGTCAGCGTAA
TGCTCTGCCAGTGTTACAACCAATTAACCAATTCTGATTAGAAAAACTCATCGAGCATCAAATGAAACTG
CAATTTATTCATATCAGGATTATCAATACCATATTTTTGAAAAAGCCGTTTCTGTAATGAAGGAGAAAAC
TCACCGAGGCAGTTCCATAGGATGGCAAGATCCTGGTATCGGTCTGCGATTCCGACTCGTCCAACATCAA
TACAACCTATTAATTTCCCCTCGTCAAAAATAAGGTTATCAAGTGAGAAATCACCATGAGTGACGACTGA
ATCCGGTGAGAATGGCAAAAGCTAAAAAGGCCGTAATATCCAGCTGAACGGTCTGGTTATAGGTACATTG
AGCAACTGACTGAAATGCCTCAAAATGTTCTTTACGATGCCATTGGGATATATCAACGGTGGTATATCCA
GTGATTTTTTTCTCCATTTTAGCTTCCTTAGCTCCTGAAAATCTCGATAACTCAAAAAATACGCCCGGTA
GTGATCTTATTTCATTATGGTGAAAGTTGGAACCTCTTACGTGCCGATCAACGTCTCATTTTCGCCAAAA
GTTGGCCCAGGGCTTCCCGGTATCAACAGGGACACCAGGATTTATTTATTCTGCGAAGTGATCTTCCGTC
ACAGGTATTTATTCGAAGACGAAAGGGCCTCGTGATACGCCTATTTTTATAGGTTAATGTCATGATAATA
ATGGTTTCTTAGACGTCAGGTGGCACTTTTCGGGGAAATGTGCGCGCCCGCGTTCCTGCTGGCGCTGGGC
CTGTTTCTGGCGCTGGACTTCCCGCTGTTCCGTCAGCAGCTTTTCGCCCACGGCCTTGATGATCGCGGCG
GCCTTGGCCTGCATATCCCGATTCAACGGCCCCAGGGCGTCCAGAACGGGCTTCAGGCGCTCCCGAAGGT
CTCGGGCCGTCTCTTGGGCTTGATCGGCCTTCTTGCGCATCTCACGCGCTCCTGCGGCGGCCTGTAGGGC
AGGCTCATACCCCTGCCGAACCGCTTTTGTCAGCCGGTCGGCCACGGCTTCCGGCGTCTCAACGCGCTTT
GAGATTCCCAGCTTTTCGGCCAATCCCTGCGGTGCATAGGCGCGTGGCTCGACCGCTTGCGGGCTGATGG
TGACGTGGCCCACTGGTGGCCGCTCCAGGGCCTCGTAGAACGCCTGAATGCGCGTGTGACGTGCCTTGCT
GCCCTCGATGCCCCGTTGCAGCCCTAGATCGGCCACAGCGGCCGCAAACGTGGTCTGGTCGCGGGTCATC
TGCGCTTTGTTGCCGATGAACTCCTTGGCCGACAGCCTGCCGTCCTGCGTCAGCGGCACCACGAACGCGG
TCATGTGCGGGCTGGTTTCGTCACGGTGGATGCTGGCCGTCACGATGCGATCCGCCCCGTACTTGTCCGC
CAGCCACTTGTGCGCCTTCTCGAAGAACGCCGCCTGCTGTTCTTGGCTGGCCGACTTCCACCATTCCGGG
CTGGCCGTCATGACGTACTCGACCGCCAACACAGCGTCCTTGCGCCGCTTCTCTGGCAGCAACTCGCGCA
GTCGGCCCATCGCTTCATCGGTGCTGCTGGCCGCCCAGTGCTCGTTCTCTGGCGTCCTGCTGGCGTCAGC
GTTGGGCGTCTCGCGCTCGCGGTAGGCGTGCTTGAGACTGGCCGCCACGTTGCCCATTTTCGCCAGCTTC
TTGCATCGCATGATCGCGTATGCCGCCATGCCTGCCCCTCCCTTTTGGTGTCCAACCGGCTCGACGGGGG
CAGCGCAAGGCGGTGCCTCCGGCGGGCCACTCAATGCTTGAGTATACTCACTAGACTTTGCTTCGCAAAG
TCGTGACCGCCTACGGCGGCTGCGGCGCCCTACGGGCTTGCTCTCCGGGCTTCGCCCTGCGCGGTCGCTG
CGCTCCCTTGCCAGCCCGTGGATATGTGGACGATGGCCGCGAGCGGCCACCGGCTGGCTCGCTTCGCTCG
GCCCGTGGACAACCCTGCTGGACAAGCTGATGGACAGGCTGCGCCTGCCCACGAGCTTGACCACAGGGAT
TGCCCACCGGCTACCCAGCCTTCGACCACATACCCACCGGCTCCAACTGCGCGGCCTGCGGCCTTGCCCC
ATCAATTTTTTTAATTTTCTCTGGGGAAAAGCCTCCGGCCTGCGGCCTGCGCGCTTCGCTTGCCGGTTGG
ACACCAAGTGGAAGGCGGGTCAAGGCTCGCGCAGCGACCGCGCAGCGGCTTGGCCTTGACGCGCCTGGAA
CGACCCAAGCCTATGCGAGTGGGGGCAGTCGAAGGGCGAAGCCCGCCCGCCTGCCCCCCGAGCCTCACGG
CGGCGAGTGCGGGGGTTCCAAGGGGGCAGCGCCACCTTGGGCAAGGCCGAAGGCCGCGCAGTCGATCAAC
AAGCCCCGGAGGGGCCACTTTTTGCCGGAGGGGGAGCCGCGCCGAAGGCGTGGGGGAACCCCGCAGGGGT
GCCCTTCTTTGGGCACCAAAGAACTAGATATAGGGCGAAATGCGAAAGACTTAAAAATCAACAACTTAAA
AAAGGGGGGTACGCAACAGCTCATTGCGGCACCCCCCGCAATAGCTCATTGCGTAGGTTAAAGAAAATCT
GTAATTGACTGCCACTTTTACGCAACGCATAATTGTTGTCGCGCTGCCGAAAAGTTGCAGCTGATTGCGC
ATGGTGCCGCAACCGTGCGGCACCCCTACCGCATGGAGATAAGCATGGCCACGCAGTCCAGAGAAATCGG
CATTCAAGCCAAGAACAAGCCCGGTCACTGGGTGCAAACGGAACGCAAAGCGCATGAGGCGTGGGCCGGG
CTTATTGCGAGGAAACCCACGGCGGCAATGCTGCTGCATCACCTCGTGGCGCAGATGGGCCACCAGAACG
CCGTGGTGGTCAGCCAGAAGACACTTTCCAAGCTCATCGGACGTTCTTTGCGGACGGTCCAATACGCAGT
CAAGGACTTGGTGGCCGAGCGCTGGATCTCCGTCGTGAAGCTCAACGGCCCCGGCACCGTGTCGGCCTAC
GTGGTCAATGACCGCGTGGCGTGGGGCCAGCCCCGCGACCAGTTGCGCCTGTCGGTGTTCAGTGCCGCCG
TGGTGGTTGATCACGACGACCAGGACGAATCGCTGTTGGGGCATGGCGACCTGCGCCGCATCCCGACCCT
GTATCCGGGCGAGCAGCAACTACCGACCGGCCCCGGCGAGGAGCCGCCCAGCCAGCCCGGCATTCCGGGC
ATGGAACCAGACCTGCCAGCCTTGACCGAAACGGAGGAATGGGAACGGCGCGGGCAGCAGCGCCTGCCGA
TGCCCGATGAGCCGTGTTTTCTGGACGATGGCGAGCCGTTGGAGCCGCCGACACGGGTCACGCTGCCGCG
CCGGTAGCACTTGGGTTGCGCAGCAACCCGTAAGTGCGCTGTTCCAGACTATCGGCTGTAGCCGCCTCGC
CGCCCTATACCTTGTCTGCCTCCCCGCGTTGCGTCGCGGTGCATGGAGCCGGGCCACCTCGACCTGAATG
GAAGCCGGCGGCACCTCGCTAACGGATTCACCGTTTTTATCAGGCTCTGGGAGGCAGAATAAATGATCAT
ATCGTCAATTATTACCTCCACGGGGAGAGCCTGAGCAAACTGGCCTCAGGCATTTGAGAAGCACACGGTC
ACACTGCTTCCGGTAGTCAATAAACCGGTAAACCAGCAATAGACATAAGCGGCTATTTAACGACCCTGCC
CTGAACCGACGACCGGGTCGAATTTGCTTTCGAATTTCTGCCATTCATCCGCTTATTATCACTTATTCAG
GCGTAGCACCAGGCGTTTAAGTCGACCAATAACCTACGGGGTCTGACGCTCAGTGGAACGAAATCGATGA
GCTCGCACGAACCCAGTTGACATAAGCCTGTTCGGTTCGTAAACTGTAATGCAAGTAGCGTATGCGCTCA
CGCAACTGGTCCAGAACCTTGACCGAACGCAGCGGTGGTAACGGCGCAGTGGCGGTTTTCATGGCTTGTT
ATGACTGTTTTTTTGTACAGTCTATGCCTCGGGCATCCAAGTAGCAAGCGCGTTACGCCGTGGGTCGATG
TTTGATGTTATGGAGCAGCAACGATGTTACGCAGCAGGGCAGTCGCCCTAAAACAAAGTTAGGCAGCCGT
TGTGCTGGTGCTTTCTGATAGTTGTTGTGGGGTAGGCAGTCAGAGCTCGATTTGCTTGTCGCCATAATAG
ATTCACAAGAAGGATTCGACATGGGTCAAAGTAGCGATGAAGCCAACGCTCCCGTTGCAGGGCAGTTTGC
GCTTCCCCTGAGTGCCACCTTTGGCTTAGGGGATCGCGTACGCAAGAAATCTGGTGCCGCTTGGCAGGGT
CAAGTCGTCGGTTGGTATTGCACAAAACTCACTCCTGAAGGCTATGCGGTCGAGTCCGAATCCCACCCAG
GCTCAGTGCAAATTTATCCTGTGGCTGCACTTGAACGTGTGGCCTAAGCGATATCTTAGGATCTCCCATC
GGTGATGTCGGCGATATAGGCGCCAGCAACCGCACCTGTGGCGCCGGTGATGCCGGCCACGATGCGTCCG
GCGTAGAGGATCTGCTCATGTTTGACAGCTTATCATCGATGCATAATGTGCCTGTCAAATGGACGAAGCA
GGGATTCTGCAAACCCTATGCTACTCCGTCAAGCCGTCAATTGTCTGATTCGTTACCAATTATGACAACT
TGACGGCTACATCATTCACTTTTTCTTCACAACCGGCACGGAACTCGCTCGGGCTGGCCCCGGTGCATTT
TTTAAATACCCGCGAGAAATAGAGTTGATCGTCAAAACCAACATTGCGACCGACGGTGGCGATAGGCATC
CGGGTGGTGCTCAAAAGCAGCTTCGCCTGGCTGATACGTTGGTCCTCGCGCCAGCTTAAGACGCTAATCC
CTAACTGCTGGCGGAAAAGATGTGACAGACGCGACGGCGACAAGCAAACATGCTGTGCGACGCTGGCGAT
ATCAAAATTGCTGTCTGCCAGGTGATCGCTGATGTACTGACAAGCCTCGCGTACCCGATTATCCATCGGT
GGATGGAGCGACTCGTTAATCGCTTCCATGCGCCGCAGTAACAATTGCTCAAGCAGATTTATCGCCAGCA
GCTCCGAATAGCGCCCTTCCCCTTGCCCGGCGTTAATGATTTGCCCAAACAGGTCGCTGAAATGCGGCTG
GTGCGCTTCATCCGGGCGAAAGAACCCCGTATTGGCAAATATTGACGGCCAGTTAAGCCATTCATGCCAG
TAGGCGCGCGGACGAAAGTAAACCCACTGGTGATACCATTCGCGAGCCTCCGGATGACGACCGTAGTGAT
GAATCTCTCCTGGCGGGAACAGCAAAATATCACCCGGTCGGCAAACAAATTCTCGTCCCTGATTTTTCAC
CACCCCCTGACCGCGAATGGTGAGATTGAGAATATAACCTTTCATTCCCAGCGGTCGGTCGATAAAAAAA
TCGAGATAACCGTTGGCCTCAATCGGCGTTAAACCCGCCACCAGATGGGCATTAAACGAGTATCCCGGCA
GCAGGGGATCATTTTGCGCTTCAGCCATACTTTTCATACTCCCGCCATTCAGAG
